>Addgene plasmid #199179 | pYPQ262F-ABE8e | addgene full sequence | sequence record 392966 | Addgene NGS Result
CACAAGATAAAAATATATCATCATGCCTCCTCTGGACCAGCCAGGACAGAAATGCCTCGACTTCGCTGCT
ACCCAAGGTTGCCGGGTGACGCACACCGTGGAAACGGATGAAGGCACGAACCCAGTGGACATAAGCCTGT
TCGGTTCGTAAGCTGTAATGCAAGTAGCGTATGCGCTCACGCAACTGGTCCAGAACCTTGACCGAACGCA
GCGGTGGTAACGGCGCAGTGGCGGTTTTCATGGCTTGTTATGACTGTTTTTTTGGGGTACAGTCTATGCC
TCGGGCATCCAAGCAGCAAGCGCGTTACGCCGTGGGTCGATGTTTGATGTTATGGAGCAGCAACGATGTT
ACGCAGCAGGGCAGTCGCCCTAAAACAAAGTTAAACATTATGAGGGAAGCGGTGATCGCCGAAGTATCGA
CTCAACTATCAGAGGTAGTTGGCGTCATCGAGCGCCATCTCGAACCGACGTTGCTGGCCGTACATTTGTA
CGGCTCCGCAGTGGATGGCGGCCTGAAGCCACACAGTGATATTGATTTGCTGGTTACGGTGACCGTAAGG
CTTGATGAAACAACGCGGCGAGCTTTGATCAACGACCTTTTGGAAACTTCGGCTTCCCCTGGAGAGAGCG
AGATTCTCCGCGCTGTAGAAGTCACCATTGTTGTGCACGACGACATCATTCCGTGGCGTTATCCAGCTAA
GCGCGAACTGCAATTTGGAGAATGGCAGCGCAATGACATTCTTGCAGGTATCTTCGAGCCAGCCACGATC
GACATTGATCTGGCTATCTTGCTGACAAAAGCAAGAGAACATAGCGTTGCCTTGGTAGGTCCAGCGGCGG
AGGAACTCTTTGATCCGGTTCCTGAACAGGATCTATTTGAGGCGCTAAATGAAACCTTAACGCTATGGAA
CTCGCCGCCCGACTGGGCTGGCGATGAGCGAAATGTAGTGCTTACGTTGTCCCGCATTTGGTACAGCGCA
GTAACCGGCAAAATCGCGCCGAAGGATGTCGCTGCCGACTGGGCAATGGAGCGCCTGCCGGCCCAGTATC
AGCCCGTCATACTTGAAGCTAGACAGGCTTATCTTGGACAAGAAGAAGATCGCTTGGCCTCGCGCGCAGA
TCAGTTGGAAGAATTTGTCCACTACGTGAAAGGCGAGATCACCAAGGTAGTCGGCAAATAACCCTCGAGC
CACCCATGACCAAAATCCCTTAACGTGAGTTACGCGTCGTTCCACTGAGCGTCAGACCCCGTAGAAAAGA
TCAAAGGATCTTCTTGAGATCCTTTTTTTCTGCGCGTAATCTGCTGCTTGCAAACAAAAAAACCACCGCT
ACCAGCGGTGGTTTGTTTGCCGGATCAAGAGCTACCAACTCTTTTTCCGAAGGTAACTGGCTTCAGCAGA
GCGCAGATACCAAATACTGTTCTTCTAGTGTAGCCGTAGTTAGGCCACCACTTCAAGAACTCTGTAGCAC
CGCCTACATACCTCGCTCTGCTAATCCTGTTACCAGTGGCTGCTGCCAGTGGCGATAAGTCGTGTCTTAC
CGGGTTGGACTCAAGACGATAGTTACCGGATAAGGCGCAGCGGTCGGGCTGAACGGGGGGTTCGTGCACA
CAGCCCAGCTTGGAGCGAACGACCTACACCGAACTGAGATACCTACAGCGTGAGCTATGAGAAAGCGCCA
CGCTTCCCGAAGGGAGAAAGGCGGACAGGTATCCGGTAAGCGGCAGGGTCGGAACAGGAGAGCGCACGAG
GGAGCTTCCAGGGGGAAACGCCTGGTATCTTTATAGTCCTGTCGGGTTTCGCCACCTCTGACTTGAGCGT
CGATTTTTGTGATGCTCGTCAGGGGGGCGGAGCCTATGGAAAAACGCCAGCAACGCGGCCTTTTTACGGT
TCCTGGCCTTTTGCTGGCCTTTTGCTCACATGTTCTTTCCTGCGTTATCCCCTGATTCTGTGGATAACCG
TATTACCGCCTTTGAGTGAGCTGATACCGCTCGCCGCAGCCGAACGACCGAGCGCAGCGAGTCAGTGAGC
GAGGAAGCGGAAGAGCGCCCAATACGCAAACCGCCTCTCCCCGCGCGTTGGCCGATTCATTAATGCAGCT
GGCACGACAGGTTTCCCGACTGGAAAGCGGGCAGTGAGCGCAACGCAATTAATACGCGTACCGCGAGCCA
GGAAGAGTTTGTAGAAACGCAAAAAGGCCATCCGTCAGGATGGCCTTCTGCTTAGTTTGATGCCTGGCAG
TTTATGGCGGGCGTCCTGCCCGCCACCCTCCGGGCCGTTGCTTCACAACGTTCAAATCCGCTCCCGGCGG
ATTTGTCCTACTCAGGAGAGCGTTCACCGACAAACAACAGATAAAACGAAAGGCCCAGTCTTCCGACTGA
GCCTTTCGTTTTATTTGATGCCTGGCAGTTCCCTACTCTCGCGTTAACGCTTGCATGGATGTTTTCCCAG
TCACGACGTTGTAAAACGACGGCCAGTCTTAAGCTCGGGCCCCAAATAATGATTTTATTTTGACTGATAG
TGACCTGTTCGTTGCAACAAATTGATGAGCAATGCTTTTTTATAATGCCAACTTTGTACAAAAAAGCAGG
CTCCGATGAAACGGACAGCCGACGGAAGCGAGTTCGAGTCACCAAAGAAGAAGCGGAAAGTCTCTGAGGT
GGAGTTTTCCCACGAGTACTGGATGAGACATGCCCTGACCCTGGCCAAGAGGGCACGGGATGAGAGGGAG
GTGCCTGTGGGAGCCGTGCTGGTGCTGAACAATAGAGTGATCGGCGAGGGCTGGAACAGAGCCATCGGCC
TGCACGACCCAACAGCCCATGCCGAAATTATGGCCCTGAGACAGGGCGGCCTGGTCATGCAGAACTACAG
ACTGATTGACGCCACCCTGTACGTGACATTCGAGCCTTGCGTGATGTGCGCCGGCGCCATGATCCACTCT
AGGATCGGCCGCGTGGTGTTTGGCTGGAGGAACTCAAAAAGAGGCGCCGCAGGCTCCCTGATGAACGTGC
TGAACTACCCCGGCATGAATCACCGCGTCGAAATTACCGAGGGAATCCTGGCAGATGAATGTGCCGCCCT
GCTGTGCGATTTCTATCGGATGCCTAGACAGGTGTTCAATGCTCAGAAGAAGGCCCAGAGCTCCATCAAC
TCCGGAGGATCTAGCGGAGGCTCCTCTGGCTCTGAGACACCTGGCACAAGCGAGAGCGCAACACCTGAAA
GCAGCGGGGGCAGCAGCGGGGGGTCAACCATGGATTACAAGGACCACGACGGGGATTACAAGGACCACGA
CATTGATTACAAGGATGATGATGACAAGATGGCTCCGAAGAAGAAGAGGAAGGTTGGCATCCACGGGGTG
CCAGCTGCTGACAAGAAGTACTCGATCGGCCTCGCTATTGGGACTAACTCTGTTGGCTGGGCCGTGATCA
CCGACGAGTACAAGGTGCCCTCAAAGAAGTTCAAGGTCCTGGGCAACACCGATCGGCATTCCATCAAGAA
GAATCTCATTGGCGCTCTCCTGTTCGACAGCGGCGAGACGGCTGAGGCTACGCGGCTCAAGCGCACCGCC
CGCAGGCGGTACACGCGCAGGAAGAATCGCATCTGCTACCTGCAGGAGATTTTCTCCAACGAGATGGCGA
AGGTTGACGATTCTTTCTTCCACAGGCTGGAGGAGTCATTCCTCGTGGAGGAGGATAAGAAGCACGAGCG
GCATCCAATCTTCGGCAACATTGTCGACGAGGTTGCCTACCACGAGAAGTACCCTACGATCTACCATCTG
CGGAAGAAGCTCGTGGACTCCACAGATAAGGCGGACCTCCGCCTGATCTACCTCGCTCTGGCCCACATGA
TTAAGTTCAGGGGCCATTTCCTGATCGAGGGGGATCTCAACCCGGACAATAGCGATGTTGACAAGCTGTT
CATCCAGCTCGTGCAGACGTACAACCAGCTCTTCGAGGAGAACCCCATTAATGCGTCAGGCGTCGACGCG
AAGGCTATCCTGTCCGCTAGGCTCTCGAAGTCTCGGCGCCTCGAGAACCTGATCGCCCAGCTGCCGGGCG
AGAAGAAGAACGGCCTGTTCGGGAATCTCATTGCGCTCAGCCTGGGGCTCACGCCCAACTTCAAGTCGAA
TTTCGATCTCGCTGAGGACGCCAAGCTGCAGCTCTCCAAGGACACATACGACGATGACCTGGATAACCTC
CTGGCCCAGATCGGCGATCAGTACGCGGACCTGTTCCTCGCTGCCAAGAATCTGTCGGACGCCATCCTCC
TGTCTGATATTCTCAGGGTGAACACCGAGATTACGAAGGCTCCGCTCTCAGCCTCCATGATCAAGCGCTA
CGACGAGCACCATCAGGATCTGACCCTCCTGAAGGCGCTGGTCAGGCAGCAGCTCCCCGAGAAGTACAAG
GAGATCTTCTTCGATCAGTCGAAGAACGGCTACGCTGGGTACATTGACGGCGGGGCCTCTCAGGAGGAGT
TCTACAAGTTCATCAAGCCGATTCTGGAGAAGATGGACGGCACGGAGGAGCTGCTGGTGAAGCTCAATCG
CGAGGACCTCCTGAGGAAGCAGCGGACATTCGATAACGGCAGCATCCCACACCAGATTCATCTCGGGGAG
CTGCACGCTATCCTGAGGAGGCAGGAGGACTTCTACCCTTTCCTCAAGGATAACCGCGAGAAGATCGAGA
AGATTCTGACTTTCAGGATCCCGTACTACGTCGGCCCACTCGCTAGGGGCAACTCCCGCTTCGCTTGGAT
GACCCGCAAGTCAGAGGAGACGATCACGCCGTGGAACTTCGAGGAGGTGGTCGACAAGGGCGCTAGCGCT
CAGTCGTTCATCGAGAGGATGACGAATTTCGACAAGAACCTGCCAAATGAGAAGGTGCTCCCTAAGCACT
CGCTCCTGTACGAGTACTTCACAGTCTACAACGAGCTGACTAAGGTGAAGTATGTGACCGAGGGCATGAG
GAAGCCGGCTTTCCTGTCTGGGGAGCAGAAGAAGGCCATCGTGGACCTCCTGTTCAAGACCAACCGGAAG
GTCACGGTTAAGCAGCTCAAGGAGGACTACTTCAAGAAGATTGAGTGCTTCGATTCGGTCGAGATCTCTG
GCGTTGAGGACCGCTTCAACGCCTCCCTGGGGACCTACCACGATCTCCTGAAGATCATTAAGGATAAGGA
CTTCCTGGACAACGAGGAGAATGAGGATATCCTCGAGGACATTGTGCTGACACTCACTCTGTTCGAGGAC
CGGGAGATGATCGAGGAGCGCCTGAAGACTTACGCCCATCTCTTCGATGACAAGGTCATGAAGCAGCTCA
AGAGGAGGAGGTACACCGGCTGGGGGAGGCTGAGCAGGAAGCTCATCAACGGCATTCGGGACAAGCAGTC
CGGGAAGACGATCCTCGACTTCCTGAAGAGCGATGGCTTCGCGAACCGCAATTTCATGCAGCTGATTCAC
GATGACAGCCTCACATTCAAGGAGGATATCCAGAAGGCTCAGGTGAGCGGCCAGGGGGACTCGCTGCACG
AGCATATCGCGAACCTCGCTGGCTCGCCAGCTATCAAGAAGGGGATTCTGCAGACCGTGAAGGTTGTGGA
CGAGCTGGTGAAGGTCATGGGCAGGCACAAGCCTGAGAACATCGTCATTGAGATGGCCCGGGAGAATCAG
ACCACGCAGAAGGGCCAGAAGAACTCACGCGAGAGGATGAAGAGGATCGAGGAGGGCATTAAGGAGCTGG
GGTCCCAGATCCTCAAGGAGCACCCGGTGGAGAACACGCAGCTGCAGAATGAGAAGCTCTACCTGTACTA
CCTCCAGAATGGCCGCGATATGTATGTGGACCAGGAGCTGGATATTAACAGGCTCAGCGATTACGACGTC
GATCATATCGTTCCACAGTCATTCCTGAAGGATGACTCCATTGACAACAAGGTCCTCACCAGGTCGGACA
AGAACCGGGGCAAGTCTGATAATGTTCCTTCAGAGGAGGTCGTTAAGAAGATGAAGAACTACTGGCGCCA
GCTCCTGAATGCCAAGCTGATCACGCAGCGGAAGTTCGATAACCTCACAAAGGCTGAGAGGGGCGGGCTC
TCTGAGCTGGACAAGGCGGGCTTCATCAAGAGGCAGCTGGTCGAGACACGGCAGATCACTAAGCACGTTG
CGCAGATTCTCGACTCACGGATGAACACTAAGTACGATGAGAATGACAAGCTGATCCGCGAGGTGAAGGT
CATCACCCTGAAGTCAAAGCTCGTCTCCGACTTCAGGAAGGATTTCCAGTTCTACAAGGTTCGGGAGATC
AACAATTACCACCATGCCCATGACGCGTACCTGAACGCGGTGGTCGGCACAGCTCTGATCAAGAAGTACC
CAAAGCTCGAGAGCGAGTTCGTGTACGGGGACTACAAGGTTTACGATGTGAGGAAGATGATCGCCAAGTC
GGAGCAGGAGATTGGCAAGGCTACCGCCAAGTACTTCTTCTACTCTAACATTATGAATTTCTTCAAGACA
GAGATCACTCTGGCCAATGGCGAGATCCGGAAGCGCCCCCTCATCGAGACGAACGGCGAGACGGGGGAGA
TCGTGTGGGACAAGGGCAGGGATTTCGCGACCGTCAGGAAGGTTCTCTCCATGCCACAAGTGAATATCGT
CAAGAAGACAGAGGTCCAGACTGGCGGGTTCTCTAAGGAGTCAATTCTGCCTAAGCGGAACAGCGACAAG
CTCATCGCCCGCAAGAAGGACTGGGATCCGAAGAAGTACGGCGGGTTCGACAGCCCCACTGTGGCCTACT
CGGTCCTGGTTGTGGCGAAGGTTGAGAAGGGCAAGTCCAAGAAGCTCAAGAGCGTGAAGGAGCTGCTGGG
GATCACGATTATGGAGCGCTCCAGCTTCGAGAAGAACCCGATCGATTTCCTGGAGGCGAAGGGCTACAAG
GAGGTGAAGAAGGACCTGATCATTAAGCTCCCCAAGTACTCACTCTTCGAGCTGGAGAACGGCAGGAAGC
GGATGCTGGCTTCCGCTGGCGAGCTGCAGAAGGGGAACGAGCTGGCTCTGCCGTCCAAGTATGTGAACTT
CCTCTACCTGGCCTCCCACTACGAGAAGCTCAAGGGCAGCCCCGAGGACAACGAGCAGAAGCAGCTGTTC
GTCGAGCAGCACAAGCATTACCTCGACGAGATCATTGAGCAGATTTCCGAGTTCTCCAAGCGCGTGATCC
TGGCCGACGCGAATCTGGATAAGGTCCTCTCCGCGTACAACAAGCACCGCGACAAGCCAATCAGGGAGCA
GGCTGAGAATATCATTCATCTCTTCACCCTGACGAACCTCGGCGCCCCTGCTGCTTTCAAGTACTTCGAC
ACAACTATCGATCGCAAGAGGTACACAAGCACTAAGGAGGTCCTGGACGCGACCCTCATCCACCAGTCGA
TTACCGGCCTCTACGAGACGCGCATCGACCTGTCTCAGCTCGGGGGCGACAAGCGGCCAGCGGCGACGAA
GAAGGCGGGGCAGGCGAAGAAGAAGAAGTGAGCTCAGAGCTTTCGTTCGTATCATCGGTTTCGACAACGT
TCGTCAAGTTCAATGCATCAGTTTCATTGCGCACACACCAGAATCCTACTGAGTTTGAGTATTATGGCAT
TGGGAAAACTGTTTTTCTTGTACCATTTGTTGTGCTTGTAATTTACTGTGTTTTTTATTCGGTTTTCGCT
ATCGAACTGTGAAATGGAAATGGATGGAGAAGAGTTAATGAATGATATGGTCCTTTTGTTCATTCTCAAA
TTAATATTATTTGTTTTTTCTCTTATTTGTTGTGTGTTGAATTTGAAATTATAAGAGATATGCAAACATT
TTGTTTTGAGTAAAAATGTGTCAAATCGTGGCCTCTAATGACCGAAGTTAATATGAGGAGTAAAACACTT
GTAGTTGTACCATTATGCTTATTCACTAGGCAACAAATATATTTTCAGACCTAGAAAAGCTGCAAATGTT
ACTGAATACAAGTATGTCCTCTTGTGTTTTAGACATTTATGAACTTTCCTTTATGTAATTTTCCAGAATC
CTTGTCAGATTCTAATCATTGCTTTATAATTATAGTTATACTCATGGATTTGTAGTTGAGTATGAAAATA
TTTTTTAATGCATTTTATGACTTGCCAATTGTTCCGGAACTCTAGATAAGCTTACCGGAAAGGGCGAATT
CGCAACTTTGTATACAAAAGTTGAACGAGAAACGTAAAATGATATAAATATCAATATATTAAATTAGATT
TTGCATAAAAAACAGACTACATAATACTGTAAAACACAACATATCCAGTCACTATGCCATCCAGCTGATA
TCCCCTATAGTGAGTCGTATTACATGGTCATAGCTGTTTCCTGGCAGCTCTGGCCCGTGTCTCAAAATCT
CTGATGTTACATTG
Features (pLannotate 1.2.2; 15 found; start..end, strand, type, name):
    128..151     +  promoter       Pc promoter (fragment): intI1 (promoter lies within the coding sequence); class 1 integron promoter
    327..383     +  CDS            GmR (fragment): gentamycin acetyltransferase; aacC1; confers resistance to gentamycin
    390..1181    +  CDS            SmR: aminoglycoside adenylyltransferase (Murphy, 1985); aadA; confers resistance to spectinomycin and streptomycin
   1274..1862    +  rep_origin     ori: high-copy-number ColE1/pMB1/pBR322/pUC origin of replication
   2045..2137    +  CDS            lacI (fragment): lac repressor; lacI; The lac repressor binds to the lac operator to inhibit transcription in E. coli. This inhibition can be relieved by adding lactose or isopropyl-β-D-thiogalactopyranoside (IPTG).
   2192..2219    -  terminator     rrnB T2 terminator: transcription terminator T2 from the E. coli rrnB gene
   2351..2394    +  terminator     rrnB T1 terminator: Escherichia coli rrnB; transcription terminator T1 from the E. coli rrnB gene
   2441..2477    -  CDS            lacZα (fragment): LacZα fragment of β-galactosidase; lacZ fragment
   2493..2592    +  protein_bind   attL1: mutant version of attL; recombination site for the Gateway® LR reaction LR Clonase™
   2653..3144    +  CDS            tadA: TADA_ECOLI - Also known as yfhC. Experimental evidence at protein level: Swiss-Prot protein existence level 1. Catalyzes the deamination of adenosine to inosine at the wobble position 34 of tRNA(Arg2). Essential for cell viability. From Escherichia coli (strain K12).
   3295..3314    +  CDS            2xFLAG (fragment): two tandem FLAG® epitope tags
   3370..7470    +  CDS            cas9: CAS9_STRP1 - Also known as csn1 From Streptococcus pyogenes serotype M1.
   7528..8151    +  terminator     E9 terminator: terminator and polyadenylation signal from the pea rbcS-E9 gene
   8193..8316    +  protein_bind   attR5: mutant version of attR; recombination site for the Gateway® LR reaction LR Clonase™
   8334..8352    -  promoter       T7 promoter: promoter for bacteriophage T7 RNA polymerase
