[The description below was written by a language model from this plasmid's Addgene catalogue record and pLannotate feature annotations shown in this document.]
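Description:
pYPQ262F-ABE8e is an 8,414 bp Gateway entry clone built on the pYPQ166 backbone and intended for assembling plant adenine base-editing vectors. It is maintained in E. coli as a high-copy plasmid through a ColE1/pUC-type origin and selected with spectinomycin via the aadA (SmR) aminoglycoside adenylyltransferase gene. Short remnants of a gentamicin resistance gene, a class 1 integron Pc promoter, lacI and lacZα are also annotated and appear to be backbone leftovers. rrnB T1 and T2 terminators lie upstream of the cloning region, where they help insulate it from read-through transcription in bacteria.

The payload sits between attL1 and attR5 recombination sites and encodes ABE8e(V106W)-zSpCas9(D10A): an evolved E. coli TadA adenosine deaminase domain carrying the V106W substitution, fused to the N-terminus of a Streptococcus pyogenes Cas9 D10A nickase, with nuclear localization signals at both ends of the fusion. A partial FLAG-like match is annotated in the region between the two domains. The coding sequence is followed by the pea rbcS-E9 terminator and polyadenylation signal. No plant promoter is annotated within the att-flanked cassette, so the promoter is presumably supplied by the destination vector after the LR reaction, although the record does not state this. The attL1/attR5 pairing suits multisite Gateway assembly, in which this module would be combined with a compatible second entry clone, typically one carrying guide RNA expression units.

Once guided to a target, the deaminase converts adenine to inosine on the displaced strand while the nickase cuts the opposite strand, yielding A-to-G edits. The catalogue describes this as the ABE8e-HF version, and the associated work examined off-target effects of a high-efficiency adenine base editor in tomato.
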