Addgene plasmid #199179: pYPQ262F-ABE8e
Purpose: Gateway entry clone (attL1 & attR5) for CRISPR-zSpCas9 ABE8e-HF mediated A-G base editing
Depositing lab: Yiping Qi. Depositing organization: University of Maryland, College Park. Publication: Genome- and transcriptome-wide off-target analyses of a high-efficiency adenine base editor in tomato. Sretenovic S, Green Y, Wu Y, Cheng Y, Zhang T, Van Eck J, Qi Y. Plant Physiol. 2023 Aug 31;193(1):291-303. doi: 10.1093/plphys/kiad347. PubMed 37315207.
Backbone
  Vector backbone: pYPQ166
  Total vector size (bp): 8414
  Vector type: Plant Expression, CRISPR ; Gateway compatible ABE8e(V106W)-zSpCas9(D10A) entry clone
Growth in bacteria
  Bacterial resistance: Spectinomycin, 50 μg/mL
  Growth temperature: 37°C
  Growth strain: DH5alpha
  Copy number: High Copy
Gene/Insert
  Gene/Insert name: ABE8e(V106W)-zSpCas9(D10A)
  Tag / fusion protein: NLS (C terminal on insert); NLS (N terminal on insert)
Terms and licenses: Academic/Nonprofit Terms; Industry Terms: Not Available to Industry
How to cite: pYPQ262F-ABE8e was a gift from Yiping Qi (Addgene plasmid # 199179 ; http://n2t.net/addgene:199179 ; RRID:Addgene_199179)
